>Addgene plasmid #89476 | pRSF-pLtetO-gfp | addgene full sequence | sequence record 268583 | Addgene NGS Result
TCCCTATCAGTGATAGAGATTGACATCCCTATCAGTGATAGAGATACTGAGCACATCAGCAGGACACACT
GACCGAATTCATTAAAGAGGAGAAAGGTACCATGAGTAAAGGAGAAGAACTTTTCACTGGAGTTGTCCCA
ATTCTTGTTGAATTAGATGGTGATGTTAATGGGCACAAATTTTCTGTCAGTGGAGAGGGTGAAGGTGATG
CAACATACGGAAAACTTACCCTTAAATTTATTTGCACTACTGGAAAACTACCTGTTCCATGGCCAACACT
TGTCACTACTTTCGGTTATGGTGTTCAATGCTTTGCGAGATACCCAGATCATATGAAACAGCATGACTTT
TTCAAGAGTGCCATGCCCGAAGGTTATGTACAGGAAAGAACTATATTTTTCAAAGATGACGGGAACTACA
AGACACGTGCTGAAGTCAAGTTTGAAGGTGATACCCTTGTTAATAGAATCGAGTTAAAAGGTATTGATTT
TAAAGAAGATGGAAACATTCTTGGACACAAATTGGAATACAACTATAACTCACACAATGTATACATCATG
GCAGACAAACAAAAGAATGGAATCAAAGTTAACTTCAAAATTAGACACAACATTGAAGATGGAAGCGTTC
AACTAGCAGACCATTATCAACAAAATACTCCAATTGGCGATGGCCCTGTCCTTTTACCAGACAACCATTA
CCTGTCCACACAATCTGCCCTTTCGAAAGATCCCAACGAAAAGAGAGACCACATGGTCCTTCTTGAGTTT
GTAACAGCTGCTGGGATTACACATGGCATGGATGAACTATACAAATAAAAGCTTGATATCGAATTCCTGC
AGCCCGGGGGATCCCATGGTACGCGTGCTAGAGGCATCAAATAAAACGAAAGGCTCAGTCGAAAGACTGG
GCCTTTCGTTTTATGCGGCCGCGATCAAGCAGGTGCGACAGACGTCATACTAGATATCAAGCGACTTCTC
CTATCCCCTGGGAACACATCAATCTCACCGGAGAATATCGCTGGCCAAAGCCTTAGCGTAGGATTCCGCC
CCTTCCCGCAAACGACCCCAAACAGGAAACGCAGCTGAAACGGGAAGCTCAACACCCACTGACGCATGGG
TTGTTCAGGCAGTACTTCATCAACCAGCAAGGCGGCACTTTCGGCCATCCGCCGCGCCCCACAGCTCGGG
CAGAAACCGCGACGCTTACAGCTGAAAGCGACCAGGTGCTCGGCGTGGCAAGACTCGCAGCGAACCCGTA
GAAAGCCATGCTCCAGCCGCCCGCATTGGAGAAATTCTTCAAATTCCCGTTGCACATAGCCCGGCAATTC
CTTTCCCTGCTCTGCCATAAGCGCAGCGAATGCCGGGTAATACTCGTCAACGATCTGATAGAGAAGGGTT
TGCTCGGGTCGGTGGCTCTGGTAACGACCAGTATCCCGATCCCGGCTGGCCGTCCTGGCCGCCACATGAG
GCATGTTCCGCGTCCTTGCAATACTGTGTTTACATACAGTCTATCGCTTAGCGGAAAGTTCTTTTACCCT
CAGCCGAAATGCCTGCCGTTGCTAGACATTGCCAGCCAGTGCCCGTCACTCCCGTACTAACTGTCACGAA
CCCCTGCAATAACTGTCACGCCCCCCTGCAATAACTGTCACGAACCCCTGCAATAACTGTCACGCCCCCA
AACCTGCAAACCCAGCAGGGGCGGGGGCTGGCGGGGTGTTGGAAAAATCCATCCATGATTATCTAAGAAT
AATCCACTAGGCGCGGTTATCAGCGCCCTTGTGGGGCGCTGCTGCCCTTGCCCAATATGCCCGGCCAGAG
GCCGGATAGCTGGTCTATTCGCTGCGCTAGGCTACACACCGCCCCACCGCTGCGCGGCAGGGGGAAAGGC
GGGCAAAGCCCGCTAAACCCCACACCAAACCCCGCAGAAATACGCTGGAGCGCTTTTAGCCGCTTTAGCG
GCCTTTCCCCCTACCCGAAGGGTGGGGGCGCGTGTGCAGCCCCGCAGGGCCTGTCTCGGTCGATCATTCA
GCCCGGCTCATCCTTCTGGCGTGGCGGCAGACCGAACAAGGCGCGGTCGTGGTCGCGTTCAAGGTACGCA
TCCATTGCCGCCATGAGCCGATCCTCCGGCCACTCGCTGCTGTTCACCTTGGCCAAAATCATGGCCCCCA
CCAGCACCCTGCGCCTTGTTTCGTTCTTGCGCTCTTGCTGCTGTTCCCTTGCCCGCACCCGCTGAATTTC
GGCATTGATTCGCGCTCGTTGTTCTTCGAGCTTGGCCAGCCGATCCGCCGCCTTGTTGCTCCCCTTAACC
ATCTTGACACCCCATTGTTAATGTGCTGTCTCGTAGGCTATCATGGAGGCACAGCGGCGGCAATCCCGAC
CCTACTTTGTAGGGGAGGGGCACTTACCGGTTTCTCTTCGAGAAACTGGCCTAACGGCCACCCTTCGGGC
GGTGCGCTCTCCGAGGGCCATTGCATGGAGCCGAAAAGCAAAAGCAACAGCGAGGCAGCATGGCGATTTA
TCACCTTACGGCGAAAACCGGCAGCAGGTCGGGCGGCCAATCGGCCAGGGCCAAGGCCGACTACATCCAG
CGCGAAGGCAAGTATGCCCGCGACATGGATGAAGTCTTGCACGCCGAATCCGGGCACATGCCGGAGTTCG
TCGAGCGGCCCGCCGACTACTGGGATGCTGCCGACCTGTATGAACGCGCCAATGGGCGGCTGTTCAAGGA
GGTCGAATTTGCCCTGCCGGTCGAGCTGACCCTCGACCAGCAGAAGGCGCTGGCGTCCGAGTTCGCCCAG
CACCTGACCGGTGCCGAGCGCCTGCCGTATACGCTGGCCATCCATGCCGGTGGCGGCGAGAACCCGCACT
GCCACCTGATGATCTCCGAGCGGATCAATGACGGCATCGAGCGGCCCGCCGCTCAGTGGTTCAAGCGGTA
CAACGGCAAGACCCCGGAGAAGGGCGGGGCACAGAAGACCGAAGCGCTCAAGCCCAAGGCATGGCTTGAG
CAGACCCGCGAGGCATGGGCCGACCATGCCAACCGGGCATTAGAGCGGGCTGGCCACGACGCCCGCATTG
ACCACAGAACACTTGAGGCGCAGGGCATCGAGCGCCTGCCCGGTGTTCACCTGGGGCCGAACGTGGTGGA
GATGGAAGGCCGGGGCATCCGCACCGACCGGGCAGACGTGGCCCTGAACATCGACACCGCCAACACCCAG
ATCATCGACTTACAGGAATACCGGGAGGCAATAGACCATGAACGCAATCGACAGAGTGAAGAAATCCAGA
GGCATCAACGAGTTAGCGGAGCAGATCGAACCGCTGGCCCAGAGCATGGCGACACTGGCCGACGAAGCCC
GGCAGGTCATGAGCCAGACCCAGCAGGCCAGCGAGGCGCAGGCGGCGGAGTGGCTGAAAGCCCAGCGCCA
GACAGGGGCGGCATGGGTGGAGCTGGCCAAAGAGTTGCGGGAGGTAGCCGCCGAGGTGAGCAGCGCCGCG
CAGAGCGCCCGGAGCGCGTCGCGGGGGTGGCACTGGAAGCTATGGCTAACCGTGATGCTGGCTTCCATGA
TGCCTACGGTGGTGCTGCTGATCGCATCGTTGCTCTTGCTCGACCTGACGCCACTGACAACCGAGGACGG
CTCGATCTGGCTGCGCTTGGTGGCCCGATGAAGAACGACAGGACTTTGCAGGCCATAGGCCGACAGCTCA
AGGCCATGGGCTGTGAGCGCTTCGATATCGGCGTCAGGGACGCCACCACCGGCCAGATGATGAACCGGGA
ATGGTCAGCCGCCGAAGTGCTCCAGAACACGCCATGGCTCAAGCGGATGAATGCCCAGGGCAATGACGTG
TATATCAGGCCCGCCGAGCAGGAGCGGCATGGTCTGGTGCTGGTGGACGACCTCAGCGAGTTTGACCTGG
ATGACATGAAAGCCGAGGGCCGGGAGCCTGCCCTGGTAGTGGAAACCAGCCCGAAGAACTATCAGGCATG
GGTCAAGGTGGCCGACGCCGCAGGCGGTGAACTTCGGGGGCAGATTGCCCGGACGCTGGCCAGCGAGTAC
GACGCCGACCCGGCCAGCGCCGACAGCCGCCACTATGGCCGCTTGGCGGGCTTCACCAACCGCAAGGACA
AGCACACCACCCGCGCCGGTTATCAGCCGTGGGTGCTGCTGCGTGAATCCAAGGGCAAGACCGCCACCGC
TGGCCCGGCGCTGGTGCAGCAGGCTGGCCAGCAGATCGAGCAGGCCCAGCGGCAGCAGGAGAAGGCCCGC
AGGCTGGCCAGCCTCGAACTGCCCGAGCGGCAGCTTAGCCGCCACCGGCGCACGGCGCTGGACGAGTACC
GCAGCGAGATGGCCGGGCTGGTCAAGCGCTTCGGTGATGACCTCAGCAAGTGCGACTTTATCGCCGCGCA
GAAGCTGGCCAGCCGGGGCCGCAGTGCCGAGGAAACCGGCAAGGCCATGGCCGAGGCCAGCCCAGCGCTG
GCAGAGCGCAAGCCCGGCCACGAAGCGGATTACATCGAGCGCACCGTCAGCAAGGTCATGGGTCTGCCCA
GCGTCCAGCTTGCGCGGGCCGAGCTGGCACGGGCACCGGCACCCCGCCAGCGAGGCATGGACAGGGGCGG
GCCAGATTTCAGCATGTAGTGCTTGCGTTGGTACTCACGCCTGTTATACTATGAGTACTCACGCACAGAA
GGGGGTTTTATGGAATACGAAAAAAGCGCTTCAGGGTCGGTCTACCTGATCAAAAGTGACAAGGGCTATT
GGTTGCCCGGTGGCTTTGGTTATACGTCAAACAAGGCCGAGGCTGGCCGCTTTTCAGTCGCTGATATGGC
CAGCCTTAACCTTGACGGCTGCACCTTGTCCTTGTTCCGCGAAGACAAGCCTTTCGGCCCCGGCAAGTTT
CTCGGTGACTGATATGAAAGACCAAAAGGACAAGCAGACCGGCGACCTGCTGGCCAGCCCTGACGCTGTA
CGCCAAGCGCGATATGCCGAGCGCATGAAGGCCAAAGGGATGCGTCAGCGCAAGTTCTGGCTGACCGACG
ACGAATACGAGGCGCTGCGCGAGTGCCTGGAAGAACTCAGAGCGGCGCAGGGCGGGGGTAGTGACCCCGC
CAGCGCCTAACCACCAACTGCCTGCAAAGGAGGCAATCAATGGCTACCCATAAGCCTATCAATATTCTGG
AGGCGTTCGCAGCAGCGCCGCCACCGCTGGACTACGTTTTGCCCAACATGGTGGCCGGTACGGTCGGGGC
GCTGGTGTCGCCCGGTGGTGCCGGTAAATCCATGCTGGCCCTGCAACTGGCCGCACAGATTGCAGGCGGG
CCGGATCTGCTGGAGGTGGGCGAACTGCCCACCGGCCCGGTGATCTACCTGCCCGCCGAAGACCCGCCCA
CCGCCATTCATCACCGCCTGCACGCCCTTGGGGCGCACCTCAGCGCCGAGGAACGGCAAGCCGTGGCTGA
CGGCCTGCTGATCCAGCCGCTGATCGGCAGCCTGCCCAACATCATGGCCCCGGAGTGGTTCGACGGCCTC
AAGCGCGCCGCCGAGGGCCGCCGCCTGATGGTGCTGGACACGCTGCGCCGGTTCCACATCGAGGAAGAAA
ACGCCAGCGGCCCCATGGCCCAGGTCATCGGTCGCATGGAGGCCATCGCCGCCGATACCGGGTGCTCTAT
CGTGTTCCTGCACCATGCCAGCAAGGGCGCGGCCATGATGGGCGCAGGCGACCAGCAGCAGGCCAGCCGG
GGCAGCTCGGTACTGGTCGATAACATCCGCTGGCAGTCCTACCTGTCGAGCATGACCAGCGCCGAGGCCG
AGGAATGGGGTGTGGACGACGACCAGCGCCGGTTCTTCGTCCGCTTCGGTGTGAGCAAGGCCAACTATGG
CGCACCGTTCGCTGATCGGTGGTTCAGGCGGCATGACGGCGGGGTGCTCAAGCCCGCCGTGCTGGAGAGG
CAGCGCAAGAGCAAGGGGGTGCCCCGTGGTGAAGCCTAAGAACAAGCACAGCCTCAGCCACGTCCGGCAC
GACCCGGCGCACTGTCTGGCCCCCGGCCTGTTCCGTGCCCTCAAGCGGGGCGAGCGCAAGCGCAGCAAGC
TGGACGTGACGTATGACTACGGTGACGGCAAGCGGATCGAGTTCAGCGGCCCGGAGCCGCTGGGCGCTGA
TGATCTGCGCATCCTGCAAGGGCTGGTGGCCATGGCTGGGCCTAATGGCCTAGTGCTTGGCCCGGAACCC
AAGACCGAAGGCGGACGGCAGCTCCGGCTGTTCCTGGAACCCAAGTGGGAGGCCGTCACCGCTGATGCCA
TGGTGGTCAAAGGTAGCTATCGGGCGCTGGCAAAGGAAATCGGGGCAGAGGTCGATAGTGGTGGGGCGCT
CAAGCACATACAGGACTGCATCGAGCGCCTTTGGAAGGTATCCATCATCGCCCAGAATGGCCGCAAGCGG
CAGGGGTTTCGGCTGCTGTCGGAGTACGCCAGCGACGAGGCGGACGGGCGCCTGTACGTGGCCCTGAACC
CCTTGATCGCGCAGGCCGTCATGGGTGGCGGCCAGCATGTGCGCATCAGCATGGACGAGGTGCGGGCGCT
GGACAGCGAAACCGCCCGCCTGCTGCACCAGCGGCTGTGTGGCTGGATCGACCCCGGCAAAACCGGCAAG
GCTTCCATAGATACCTTGTGCGGCTATGTCTGGCCGTCAGAGGCCAGTGGTTCGACCATGCGCAAGCGCC
GCCAGCGGGTGCGCGAGGCGTTGCCGGAGCTGGTCGCGCTGGGCTGGACGGTAACCGAGTTCGCGGCGGG
CAAGTACGACATCACCCGGCCCAAGGCGGCAGGCTGACCCCCCCCACTCTATTGTAAACAAGACATTTTT
ATCTTTTATATTCAATGGCTTATTTTCCTGCTAATTGGTAATACCATGAAAAATACCATGCTCAGAAAAG
GCTTAACAATATTTTGAAAAATTGCCTACTGAGCGCTGCCGCACAGCTCCATAGGCCGCTTTCCTGGCTT
TGCTTCCAGATGTATGCTCTTCTGCTCCGATCTGCGGGCAGTGAGCGCAACGCAATTAATGTAAGTTAGC
TCACTCATTAGGCACCCCAGGCTTTACACTTTATGCTTCCGGCTCGTATAATGTGTGGAATTGTGAGCGG
ATAACAATTTCACACAGGATCTAGAAATAATTTTGTTTAACTTTAAGAAGGAGATATACATATGAAACCA
GTAACGTTATACGATGTCGCAGAGTATGCCGGTGTCTCTTATCAGACCGTTTCCCGCGTGGTGAACCAGG
CCAGCCACGTTTCTGCGAAAACGCGGGAAAAAGTGGAAGCGGCGATGGCGGAGCTGAATTACATTCCCAA
CCGCGTGGCACAACAACTGGCGGGCAAACAGTCGTTGCTGATTGGCGTTGCCACCTCCAGTCTGGCCCTG
CACGCGCCGTCGCAAATTGTCGCGGCGATTAAATCTCGCGCCGATCAACTGGGTGCCAGCGTGGTGGTGT
CGATGGTAGAACGAAGCGGCGTCGAAGCCTGTAAAGCGGCGGTGCACAATCTTCTCGCGCAACGCGTCAG
TGGGCTGATCATTAACTATCCGCTGGATGACCAGGATGCCATTGCTGTGGAAGCTGCCTGCACTAATGTT
CCGGCGTTATTTCTTGATGTCTCTGACCAGACACCCATCAACAGTATTATTTTCTCCCATGAAGACGGTA
CGCGACTGGGCGTGGAGCATCTGGTCGCATTGGGTCACCAGCAAATCGCGCTGTTAGCGGGCCCATTAAG
TTCTGTCTCGGCGCGTCTGCGTCTGGCTGGCTGGCATAAATATCTCACTCGCAATCAAATTCAGCCGATA
GCGGAACGGGAAGGCGACTGGAGTGCCATGTCCGGTTTTCAACAAACCATGCAAATGCTGAATGAGGGCA
TCGTTCCCACTGCGATGCTGGTTGCCAACGATCAGATGGCGCTGGGCGCAATGCGCGCCATTACCGAGTC
CGGGCTGCGCGTTGGTGCGGATATCTCGGTAGTGGGATACGACGATACCGAAGACAGCTCATGTTATATC
CCGCCGTTAACCACCATCAAACAGGATTTTCGCCTGCTGGGGCAAACCAGCGTGGACCGCTTGCTGCAAC
TCTCTCAGGGCCAGGCGGTGAAGGGCAATCAGCTGTTGCCCGTCTCACTGGTGAAAAGAAAAACCACCCT
GGCGCCCAATACGCAAACCGCCTCTCCCCGCGCGTTGGCCGATTCATTAATGCAGCTGGCACGACAGGTT
TCCCGACTGGAAAGCGGGCAGTGAGCGGATCTCGAAGCTGATCCGCGGCCGCCACGTTGTGTCTCAAAAT
CTCTAATGTTACATTGCACAAGATAAAAATATATCATCATGAACAATAAAACTGTCTGCTTACATAAACA
GTAATACAAGGGGTGTTATGAGCATTCAGCATTTTCGTGTGGCGCTGATTCCGTTTTTTGCGGCGTTTTG
CCTGCCGGTGTTTGCGCATCCGGAAACCCTGGTGAAAGTGAAAGATGCGGAAGATCAACTGGGTGCGCGC
GTGGGCTATATTGAACTGGATCTGAACAGCGGCAAAATTCTGGAATCTTTTCGTCCGGAAGAACGTTTTC
CGATGATGAGCACCTTTAAAGTGCTGCTGTGCGGTGCGGTTCTGAGCCGTGTGGATGCGGGCCAGGAACA
ACTGGGCCGTCGTATTCATTATAGCCAGAACGATCTGGTGGAATATAGCCCGGTGACCGAAAAACATCTG
ACCGATGGCATGACCGTGCGTGAACTGTGCAGCGCGGCGATTACCATGAGCGATAACACCGCGGCGAACC
TGCTGCTGACGACCATTGGCGGTCCGAAAGAACTGACCGCGTTTCTGCATAACATGGGCGATCATGTGAC
CCGTCTGGATCGTTGGGAACCGGAACTGAACGAAGCGATTCCGAACGATGAACGTGATACCACCATGCCG
GCAGCAATGGCGACCACCCTGCGTAAACTGCTGACGGGTGAGCTGCTGACCCTGGCAAGCCGCCAGCAAC
TGATTGATTGGATGGAAGCGGATAAAGTGGCGGGTCCGCTGCTGCGTAGCGCGCTGCCGGCTGGCTGGTT
TATTGCGGATAAAAGCGGTGCGGGCGAACGTGGCAGCCGTGGCATTATTGCGGCGCTGGGCCCGGATGGT
AAACCGAGCCGTATTGTGGTGATTTATACCACCGGCAGCCAGGCGACGATGGATGAACGTAACCGTCAGA
TTGCGGAAATTGGCGCGAGCCTGATTAAACATTGGTAATCAGAATTGGTTAATTGGTTGATTACCCTGTT
ATCCCTATCTAGAGTCGACCTGCAGGCATGCAAGCTTAGATCCTTTGCCTGGCGGCAGTAGCGCGGTGGT
CCCACCTGACCCCATGCCGAACTCAGAAGTGAAACGCCGTAGCGCCGATGGTAGTGTGGGGTCTCCCCAT
GCGAGAGTAGGGAACTGCCAGGCATTAAATAAAACGAAAGGCTCAGTCGAAAGACTGGGCCTTTCGTTTT
ATCTGTTGTTTGTCGGTGAACGCTCTCCTGAGTAGGACAAATCCGCCGGGAGCGGATTTGAACGTTGCGA
AGCAACGGCCCGGAGGGTGGCGGGCAGGACGCCCGCCATAAACTGCCAGGCATCAAATTAAGCAGAAGGC
CATCCTGACGGATGGCCTTTTTGCGTTTCTACAAACTCTTTTTGGGTACCAGATCT
Features (pLannotate 1.2.2; 22 found; start..end, strand, type, name):
      1..19      +  protein_bind   tet operator: tetO; bacterial operator O2 for the tetR and tetA genes tetracycline repressor TetR
     25..44      +  promoter       H1-2O2 promoter (fragment): doxycycline-inducible variant of the human H1 RNA promoter (Henriksen et al., 2007)
    102..815     +  CDS            GFPmut3: GFPmut3 is a basic (constitutively fluorescent) green fluorescent protein published in 1996, derived from Aequorea victoria. It is reported to be a very rapidly-maturing weak dimer.
    819..854     -  misc_feature   MCS (fragment): pBluescript multiple cloning site
    878..924     +  terminator     rrnB T1 terminator: transcription terminator T1 from the E. coli rrnB gene
   1607..2001    -  rep_origin     RSF1010 oriV: replication origin of the broad-host-range plasmid RSF1010; requires the RSF1010 RepA/B/C proteins for replication (Scholz et al., 1989)
   1995..2399    +  CDS            YPMF_ECOLX (fragment): Protein predicted: Swiss-Prot protein existence level 4. From Escherichia coli.
   2343..2429    +  oriT           RSF1010 oriT: origin of transfer of the broad-host-range plasmid RSF1010 (Scholz et al., 1989)
   2510..4636    +  CDS            mobA: MOBA2_ECOLX - Also known as repB. Experimental evidence at protein level: Swiss-Prot protein existence level 1. Part of the relaxosome complex that is responsible for plasmid transfer during conjugation. Locally unwinds DNA and catalyzes the cleavage of one of the DNA strands at oriT. The cleaved strand is then transferred through the dedicated type IV secretion apparatus. MobA remains covalently linked at the 5' end of the strand, and once in the recipient cell, it probably catalyzes the rejoining of the two ends of the strand, re-forming the circular plasmid DNA. The primase activity of MobA
   5082..5156    +  ncRNA          Plasmid R1162: Accession: RF00043 - R1162-like plasmid antisense RNA
   5150..5989    +  CDS            RSF1010 RepA: replication protein A of the broad-host-range plasmid RSF1010 (Scholz et al., 1989); repA
   5976..6827    +  CDS            RSF1010 RepC (fragment): replication protein C of the broad-host-range plasmid RSF1010 (Scholz et al., 1989); repC
   7057..7078    +  protein_bind   CAP binding site: CAP binding activates transcription in the presence of cAMP. E. coli catabolite activator protein
   7093..7123    +  promoter       lac UV5 promoter: E. coli lac promoter with an "up" mutation
   7131..7147    +  protein_bind   lac operator: The lac repressor binds to the lac operator to inhibit transcription in E. coli. This inhibition can be relieved by adding lactose or isopropyl-β-D-thiogalactopyranoside (IPTG). lac repressor encoded by lacI
   7172..7194    +  RBS            RBS: efficient ribosome binding site from bacteriophage T7 gene 10 (Olins and Rangwala, 1989)
   7202..8281    +  CDS            lacI: LACI_ECOLI - Experimental evidence at protein level: Swiss-Prot protein existence level 1. Repressor of the lactose operon. Binds allolactose as an inducer. From Escherichia coli (strain K12).
   8418..9275    +  CDS            bla: BLAT_ECOLX - Experimental evidence at protein level: Swiss-Prot protein existence level 1. TEM-type are the most prevalent beta-lactamases in enterobacteria; they hydrolyze the beta-lactam bond in susceptible beta-lactam antibiotics, thus conferring resistance to penicillins and cephalosporins. TEM-3 and TEM-4 are capable of hydrolyzing cefotaxime and ceftazidime. TEM-5 is capable of hydrolyzing ceftazidime. TEM-6 is capable of hydrolyzing ceftazidime and aztreonam. TEM-8/CAZ-2, TEM- 16/CAZ-7 and TEM-24/CAZ-6 are markedly active against ceftazidime. IRT- 4 shows resistance to beta-lactamase in
   9318..9347    +  misc_feature   MCS (fragment): pUC18/19 multiple cloning site
   9357..9472    +  ncRNA          5S rRNA: Accession: RF00001 - 5S ribosomal RNA
   9481..9562    +  terminator     rrnB T1 terminator: Escherichia coli rrnB; transcription terminator T1 from the E. coli rrnB gene
   9654..9681    +  terminator     rrnB T2 terminator: transcription terminator T2 from the E. coli rrnB gene
