[The description below was written by a language model from this plasmid's Addgene catalogue record and pLannotate feature annotations shown in this document.]
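Description:
pRSF-pLtetO-gfp is a broad-host-range bacterial expression plasmid built on a pRSF backbone derived from RSF1010, carrying a GFP reporter under the pLtetO promoter. Replication depends on the RSF1010 oriV together with the plasmid-encoded replication proteins annotated in the sequence (RepA, RepC and the MobA/RepB primase-relaxase). This self-contained system is what allows RSF1010-type replicons to be maintained in many Gram-negative species rather than only in E. coli. An R1162-like antisense RNA that regulates the replicon is also annotated. The RSF1010 oriT and mobA are present, so the plasmid should be mobilizable by conjugation when transfer functions are supplied by a helper. Selection is by a TEM-type beta-lactamase (bla), which confers ampicillin/carbenicillin resistance. The copy number is recorded as unknown. The catalogue lists a total size of 9,664 bp, while the sequenced record is 9,716 nt.

The payload, inserted by Gibson assembly, is GFPmut3b, a rapidly maturing Aequorea victoria GFP variant. It sits downstream of pLtetO, which appears in the feature table as a tet operator and an adjacent tetO-containing promoter fragment, and it is followed by an rrnB T1 terminator. No tetR gene is annotated, so expression would be expected to be constitutive unless the host supplies TetR. The backbone also carries a lacI gene preceded by a CAP site, lacUV5 promoter, lac operator and T7 gene 10 RBS, along with a 5S rRNA/rrnB T1–T2 terminator block. These are backbone elements that are not linked to GFP expression in the record. The plasmid comes from functional genomics work on the fast-growing bacterium Vibrio natriegens, where it fits use as a fluorescent reporter for plasmid maintenance and gene expression in non-model hosts.
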