Addgene plasmid #89476: pRSF-pLtetO-gfp
Purpose: Broad-host plasmid expressing gfp under pLtetO promoter
Depositing lab: George Church. Depositing organization: Harvard Medical School. Publication: Functional genomics of the rapidly replicating bacterium Vibrio natriegens by CRISPRi. Lee HH, Ostrov N, Wong BG, Gold MA, Khalil AS, Church GM. Nat Microbiol. 2019 Apr 8. pii: 10.1038/s41564-019-0423-8. doi: 10.1038/s41564-019-0423-8. PubMed 30962569.
Backbone
  Vector backbone: pRSF
  Backbone manufacturer: Sergey V Mashko
  Backbone size w/o insert (bp): 8728
  Total vector size (bp): 9664
  Modifications to backbone: inserted pLtetO-gfpmut3b
  Selectable markers: Carbenicillin
Growth in bacteria
  Bacterial resistance: Ampicillin, 100 μg/mL
  Growth temperature: 37°C
  Growth strain: DH5alpha
  Copy number: Unknown
Gene/Insert
  Gene/Insert name: pLtetO-GFPmut3b
  Insert size (bp): 717
  Promoter: pLtetO
  Cloning method: Gibson Cloning
  Sequencing primers: 5′ GGCATCAAATTAAGCAGAAGGCCATCCTGA; 3′ GCTTCCCGTTTCAGCTGCGTTTC
Terms and licenses: Academic/Nonprofit Terms; Industry Terms: Not Available to Industry
Depositor comments: Please visit https://www.biorxiv.org/content/early/2016/06/12/058487 for bioRxiv preprint.
How to cite: pRSF-pLtetO-gfp was a gift from George Church (Addgene plasmid # 89476 ; http://n2t.net/addgene:89476 ; RRID:Addgene_89476)
